Addgene plasmid #28019: pEF1a-IRES-Neo
Purpose: (Empty Backbone)
Depositing lab: Thomas Zwaka. Depositing organization: Baylor College of Medicine. Publication: Ronin/Hcf-1 binds to a hyperconserved enhancer element and regulates genes involved in the growth of embryonic stem cells. Dejosez M, Levine SS, Frampton GM, Whyte WA, Stratton SA, Barton MC, Gunaratne PH, Young RA, Zwaka TP. Genes Dev. 2010 Jul 15. 24(14):1479-84. 10.1101/gad.1935210 PubMed 20581084.
Backbone
  Vector backbone: pEF1a-Luc-IRES-Neo
  Backbone size (bp): 5633
  Vector type: Mammalian Expression
  Selectable markers: Neomycin (select with G418)
Growth in bacteria
  Bacterial resistance: Ampicillin, 100 μg/mL
  Growth temperature: 37°C
  Growth strain: DH5alpha
  Copy number: High Copy
Gene/Insert
  Gene/Insert name: None (alt name: pTZ1857)
  Cloning method: Restriction Enzyme
  Sequencing primers: 5′ n/a
Terms and licenses: Academic/Nonprofit Terms; Industry Terms: Not Available to Industry
How to cite: pEF1a-IRES-Neo was a gift from Thomas Zwaka (Addgene plasmid # 28019 ; http://n2t.net/addgene:28019 ; RRID:Addgene_28019)
