[The description below was written by a language model from this plasmid's Addgene catalogue record and pLannotate feature annotations shown in this document.]
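Description:
pEF1a-IRES-Neo is an empty mammalian expression backbone of about 5.6 kb, derived from pEF1a-Luc-IRES-Neo; the name suggests the luciferase reporter is absent, and no luciferase coding sequence appears in the feature table. It is propagated in E. coli as a high-copy plasmid through a ColE1/pUC-type origin with ampicillin selection (β-lactamase under its own promoter). An f1 phage origin is also present, along with small non-functional remnants of lacZα, bom and rop carried over from earlier cloning vectors.

The expression unit begins with the strong constitutive human EF-1α promoter, followed by a chimeric β-globin/immunoglobulin heavy chain intron, which generally improves transcript processing and expression. A T7 promoter lies just downstream and can serve for in vitro transcription or as a sequencing primer site. Between the T7 promoter and the EMCV internal ribosome entry site there is an unannotated gap that presumably holds the restriction sites used for inserting a gene of interest, although the record does not list them. The IRES drives cap-independent translation of the Tn5 neomycin phosphotransferase gene, and a synthetic polyadenylation signal terminates the transcript.

Because an inserted gene and the neomycin resistance marker are encoded on a single bicistronic mRNA, G418-resistant cells are very likely to express the upstream cDNA as well, which makes this layout convenient for deriving stable lines. The EF-1α promoter is often chosen where viral promoters are prone to silencing, and the associated publication concerns embryonic stem cells, which is consistent with that use. The record itself states no purpose beyond that of an empty backbone.
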