Features (pLannotate 1.2.2; 13 found; start..end, strand, type, name):
     19..1181    +  promoter       EF-1α promoter: strong constitutive promoter for human elongation factor EF-1α
   1220..1352    +  intron         chimeric intron: chimera between introns from human β-globin and immunoglobulin heavy chain genes
   1397..1415    +  promoter       T7 promoter: promoter for bacteriophage T7 RNA polymerase
   1569..2031    +  misc_feature   IRES: internal ribosome entry site (IRES) of the encephalomyocarditis virus (EMCV)
   2039..2830    +  CDS            NeoR/KanR: aminoglycoside phosphotransferase from Tn5; aph(3')-II (or nptII); confers resistance to neomycin, kanamycin, and G418 (Geneticin®)
   2894..2942    +  polyA_signal   poly(A) signal: synthetic polyadenylation signal
   2966..3033    +  CDS            lacZα (fragment): LacZα fragment of β-galactosidase; lacZ fragment
   3037..3465    +  rep_origin     f1 ori (sequence partly withheld): f1 bacteriophage origin of replication; arrow indicates direction of (+) strand synthesis
   3493..3592    -  misc_feature   bom (fragment): basis of mobility region from pBR322
   3694..3729    -  CDS            rop (fragment): Rop protein, which maintains plasmids at low copy number; rop
   3824..3928    +  promoter       AmpR promoter: bla
   3929..4789    +  CDS            AmpR: β-lactamase; bla; confers resistance to ampicillin, carbenicillin, and related antibiotics
   4960..5548    +  rep_origin     ori: high-copy-number ColE1/pMB1/pBR322/pUC origin of replication
>Addgene plasmid #28019 | pEF1a-IRES-Neo | addgene full sequence | sequence record 197587 | Addgene NGS Result
CCAATTCAAGCTTCGTGAGGCTCCGGTGCCCGTCAGTGGGCAGAGCGCACATCGCCCACAGTCCCCGAGA
AGTTGGGGGGAGGGGTCGGCAATTGAACCGGTGCCTAGAGAAGGTGGCGCGGGGTAAACTGGGAAAGTGA
TGTCGTGTACTGGCTCCGCCTTTTTCCCGAGGGTGGGGGAGAACCGTATATAAGTGCAGTAGTCGCCGTG
AACGTTCTTTTTCGCAACGGGTTTGCCGCCAGAACACAGGTAAGTGCCGTGTGTGGTTCCCGCGGGCCTG
GCCTCTTTACGGGTTATGGCCCTTGCGTGCCTTGAATTACTTCCACCTGGCTCCAGTACGTGATTCTTGA
TCCCGAGCTGGAGCCAGGGGCGGGCCTTGCGCTTTAGGAGCCCCTTCGCCTCGTGCTTGAGTTGAGGCCT
GGCCTGGGCGCTGGGGCCGCCGCGTGCGAATCTGGTGGCACCTTCGCGCCTGTCTCGCTGCTTTCGATAA
GTCTCTAGCCATTTAAAATTTTTGATGACCTGCTGCGACGCTTTTTTTCTGGCAAGATAGTCTTGTAAAT
GCGGGCCAGGATCTGCACACTGGTATTTCGGTTTTTGGGGCCGCGGGCGGCGACGGGGCCCGTGCGTCCC
AGCGCACATGTTCGGCGAGGCGGGGCCTGCGAGCGCGGCCACCGAGAATCGGACGGGGGTAGTCTCAAGC
TGGCCGGCCTGCTCTGGTGCCTGGCCTCGCGCCGCCGTGTATCGCCCCGCCCTGGGCGGCAAGGCTGGCC
CGGTCGGCACCAGTTGCGTGAGCGGAAAGATGGCCGCTTCCCGGCCCTGCTCCAGGGGGCTCAAAATGGA
GGACGCGGCGCTCGGGAGAGCGGGCGGGTGAGTCACCCACACAAAGGAAAGGGGCCTTTCCGTCCTCAGC
CGTCGCTTCATGTGACTCCACGGAGTACCGGGCGCCGTCCAGGCACCTCGATTAGTTCTGGAGCTTTTGG
AGTACGTCGTCTTTAGGTTGGGGGGAGGGGTTTTATGCGATGGAGTTTCCCCACACTGAGTGGGTGGAGA
CTGAAGTTAGGCCAGCTTGGCACTTGATGTAATTCTCCTTGGAATTTGCCCTTTTTGAGTTTGGATCTTG
GTTCATTCTCAAGCCTCAGACAGTGGTTCAAAGTTTTTTTCTTCCATTTCAGGTGTCGTGAACACGGGCT
GCAGAAGTTGGTCGTGAGGCACTGGGCAGGTAAGTATCAAGGTTACAAGACAGGTTTAAGGAGACCAATA
GAAACTGGGCTTGTCGAGACAGAGAAGACTCTTGCGTTTCTGATAGGCACCTATTGGTCTTACTGACATC
CACTTTGCCTTTCTCTCCACAGGTGTCCACTCCCAGTTCAATTACAGCTCTTAAGGCTAGAGTACTTAAT
ACGACTCACTATAGGCTAGCCTCGAGATCCTAGAGTCGACCCGGGCGGCCGCTCTAGCCCAATTCCGCCC
CCCCCCCCTAACGTTACTGGCCGAAGCCGCTTGGAATAAGGCCGGTGTGCGTTTGTCTATATGTTATTTT
CCACCATATTGCCGTCTTTTGGCAATGTGAGGGCCCGGAAACCTGGCCCTGTCTTCTTGACGAGCATTCC
TAGGGGTCTTTCCCCTCTCGCCAAAGGAATGCAAGGTCTGTTGAATGTCGTGAAGGAAGCAGTTCCTCTG
GAAGCTTCTTGAAGACAAACAACGTCTGTAGCGACCCTTTGCAGGCAGCGGAACCCCCCACCTGGCGACA
GGTGCCTCTGCGGCCAAAAGCCACGTGTATAAGATACACCTGCAAAGGCGGCACAACCCCAGTGCCACGT
TGTGAGTTGGATAGTTGTGGAAAGAGTCAAATGGCTCTCCTCAAGCGTATTCAACAAGGGGCTGAAGGAT
GCCCAGAAGGTACCCCATTGTATGGGATCTGATCTGGGGCCTCGGTGCACATGCTTTACATGTGTTTAGT
CGAGGTTAAAAAAACGTCTAGGCCCCCCGAACCACGGGGACGTGGTTTTCCTTTGAAAAACACGATGATA
ATATGGGCATTGAACAAGATGGATTGCACGCAGGTTCTCCGGCCGCTTGGGTGGAGAGGCTATTCGGCTA
TGACTGGGCACAACAGACAATCGGCTGCTCTGATGCCGCCGTGTTCCGGCTGTCAGCGCAGGGGCGCCCG
GTTCTTTTTGTCAAGACCGACCTGTCCGGTGCCCTGAATGAACTGCAGGACGAGGCAGCGCGGCTATCGT
GGCTGGCCACGACGGGCGTTCCTTGCGCAGCTGTGCTCGACGTTGTCACTGAAGCGGGAAGGGACTGGCT
GCTATTGGGCGAAGTGCCGGGGCAGGATCTCCTGTCATCTCACCTTGCTCCTGCCGAGAAAGTATCCATC
ATGGCTGATGCAATGCGGCGGCTGCATACGCTTGATCCGGCTACCTGCCCATTCGACCACCAAGCGAAAC
ATCGCATCGAGCGAGCACGTACTCGGATGGAAGCCGGTCTTGTCGATCAGGATGATCTGGACGAAGAGCA
TCAGGGGCTCGCGCCAGCCGAACTGTTCGCCAGGCTCAAGGCGCGCATGCCCGACGGCGAGGATCTCGTC
GTGACCCATGGCGATGCCTGCTTGCCGAATATCATGGTGGAAAATGGCCGCTTTTCTGGATTCATCGACT
GTGGCCGGCTGGGTGTGGCGGACCGCTATCAGGACATAGCGTTGGCTACCCGTGATATTGCTGAAGAGCT
TGGCGGCGAATGGGCTGACCGCTTCCTCGTGCTTTACGGTATCGCCGCTCCCGATTCGCAGCGCATCGCC
TTCTATCGCCTTCTTGACGAGTTCTTCTGAGCGGGACTCTGGGGTTCGAAATGACCGACCAAGCGACGCC
CAACCTGCCATCACGATGGCCGCAATAAAATATCTTTATTTTCATTACATCTGTGTGTTGGTTTTTTGTG
TGAATCGATAGCGATAAGGATCCGGGCTGGCGTAATAGCGAAGAGGCCCGCACCGATCGCCCTTCCCAAC
AGTTGCGCAGCCTGAATGGCGAATGG
[124 nt withheld, positions 3037-3160]
C
[91 nt withheld, positions 3162-3252]
A
[49 nt withheld, positions 3254-3302]
CCTTTGACGTTGGAGTCCACGTTCTTT
[37 nt withheld, positions 3330-3366]
ACCCTATCTCGGTCTATTCTTTTGATTTATAAGGGATTTTGCCGATTTCGGCCTATTGGTTAAAAAATGA
GCTGATTTAACAAAAATTTAACGCGAATTTTAACAAAATATTAACGCTTACAATTTCCTGATGCGGTATT
TTCTCCTTACGCATCTGTGCGGTATTTCACACCGCATATGGTGCACTCTCAGTACAATCTGCTCTGATGC
CGCATAGTTAAGCCAGCCCCGACACCCGCCAACACCCGCTGACGCGCCCTGACGGGCTTGTCTGCTCCCG
GCATCCGCTTACAGACAAGCTGTGACCGTCTCCGGGAGCTGCATGTGTCAGAGGTTTTCACCGTCATCAC
CGAAACGCGCGAGACGAAAGGGCCTCGTGATACGCCTATTTTTATAGGTTAATGTCATGATAATAATGGT
TTCTTAGACGTCAGGTGGCACTTTTCGGGGAAATGTGCGCGGAACCCCTATTTGTTTATTTTTCTAAATA
CATTCAAATATGTATCCGCTCATGAGACAATAACCCTGATAAATGCTTCAATAATATTGAAAAAGGAAGA
GTATGAGTATTCAACATTTCCGTGTCGCCCTTATTCCCTTTTTTGCGGCATTTTGCCTTCCTGTTTTTGC
TCACCCAGAAACGCTGGTGAAAGTAAAAGATGCTGAAGATCAGTTGGGTGCACGAGTGGGTTACATCGAA
CTGGATCTCAACAGCGGTAAGATCCTTGAGAGTTTTCGCCCCGAAGAACGTTTTCCAATGATGAGCACTT
TTAAAGTTCTGCTATGTGGCGCGGTATTATCCCGTATTGACGCCGGGCAAGAGCAACTCGGTCGCCGCAT
ACACTATTCTCAGAATGACTTGGTTGAGTACTCACCAGTCACAGAAAAGCATCTTACGGATGGCATGACA
GTAAGAGAATTATGCAGTGCTGCCATAACCATGAGTGATAACACTGCGGCCAACTTACTTCTGACAACGA
TCGGAGGACCGAAGGAGCTAACCGCTTTTTTGCACAACATGGGGGATCATGTAACTCGCCTTGATCGTTG
GGAACCGGAGCTGAATGAAGCCATACCAAACGACGAGCGTGACACCACGATGCCTGTAGCAATGGCAACA
ACGTTGCGCAAACTATTAACTGGCGAACTACTTACTCTAGCTTCCCGGCAACAATTAATAGACTGGATGG
AGGCGGATAAAGTTGCAGGACCACTTCTGCGCTCGGCCCTTCCGGCTGGCTGGTTTATTGCTGATAAATC
TGGAGCCGGTGAGCGTGGGTCTCGCGGTATCATTGCAGCACTGGGGCCAGATGGTAAGCCCTCCCGTATC
GTAGTTATCTACACGACGGGGAGTCAGGCAACTATGGATGAACGAAATAGACAGATCGCTGAGATAGGTG
CCTCACTGATTAAGCATTGGTAACTGTCAGACCAAGTTTACTCATATATACTTTAGATTGATTTAAAACT
TCATTTTTAATTTAAAAGGATCTAGGTGAAGATCCTTTTTGATAATCTCATGACCAAAATCCCTTAACGT
GAGTTTTCGTTCCACTGAGCGTCAGACCCCGTAGAAAAGATCAAAGGATCTTCTTGAGATCCTTTTTTTC
TGCGCGTAATCTGCTGCTTGCAAACAAAAAAACCACCGCTACCAGCGGTGGTTTGTTTGCCGGATCAAGA
GCTACCAACTCTTTTTCCGAAGGTAACTGGCTTCAGCAGAGCGCAGATACCAAATACTGTTCTTCTAGTG
TAGCCGTAGTTAGGCCACCACTTCAAGAACTCTGTAGCACCGCCTACATACCTCGCTCTGCTAATCCTGT
TACCAGTGGCTGCTGCCAGTGGCGATAAGTCGTGTCTTACCGGGTTGGACTCAAGACGATAGTTACCGGA
TAAGGCGCAGCGGTCGGGCTGAACGGGGGGTTCGTGCACACAGCCCAGCTTGGAGCGAACGACCTACACC
GAACTGAGATACCTACAGCGTGAGCTATGAGAAAGCGCCACGCTTCCCGAAGGGAGAAAGGCGGACAGGT
ATCCGGTAAGCGGCAGGGTCGGAACAGGAGAGCGCACGAGGGAGCTTCCAGGGGGAAACGCCTGGTATCT
TTATAGTCCTGTCGGGTTTCGCCACCTCTGACTTGAGCGTCGATTTTTGTGATGCTCGTCAGGGGGGCGG
AGCCTATGGAAAAACGCCAGCAACGCGGCCTTTTTACGGTTCCTGGCCTTTTGCTGGCCTTTTGCTCACA
TGGCTCGACAGATCCC
